>Addgene plasmid #73704 | HA-mRIPK3 K51A-Flag/cHA-pTRIPZ vector | addgene partial sequence | sequence record 140634 | hUBCpro-R 5'-CTAAGGCCGAGTCTTATGAGCAG-3'
GCTCGCTGCGCCCTTCGTCTGACGTGGCAGCGCTCGCCGTGAGGAGGGGGGCGCCCGCGGGAGGCGCCAA
AACCCGGCGCGGAGGCCACGCGTTTAAGCGTAATCTGGAACATCGTATGGGTACTCGAGCTACTTGTCAT
CGTCGTCCTTGTAGTCCTTGTGGAAGGGCTGCCAGCCCCTACCCCTGCCGAACTGTGCTTGGTCATACTT
GGCCGAACTTGAGGCAGTAGTTCTTGGTGGTGCTACCAAGGAGTTGTAGTTCCCAATCTGCACTTCAGAA
CAGTTGTTGAAGACGAGAGCCGGTGGCCCTGTCATTGGATTCGGTGGGGTCCAGGGATACCAAGGAGTGC
CGTGTCTTCCATCTCCCTGATTCCTTTGGGGGTGAGGACCGGGAGTCTCAGTAAAGACTGGCCCAGGTGT
TGTGCCTCTGAAGGGTAAAGTATGTGGAATCTGAGGAGTGCCAGCCACGGGGTCAGAAGATGTCCTTGCT
GGTGTGGCAGGCCCAACTGATGTGTCCTGTGCTTGCCTCTCAGGACATTTTCCAGGAACTGGTCCGGAGG
GTTCCTCCAAATGCAGGCGGTCCAGCATTTTAGAAACCATGGTTTCCCTCGG
