>Addgene plasmid #73704 | HA-mRIPK3 K51A-Flag/cHA-pTRIPZ vector | addgene partial sequence | sequence record 140682 | LNCX 5'-AGCTCGTTTAGTGAACCGTCAGATC-3'
CATACGACGTCCCAGACTACGCTTCTTCTGTCAAGTTATGGCCTACTGGTGCGTCAGCGGTTCCTCTGGT
GAGCCGTGAAGAACTGAAGAAGCTGGAGTTTGTGGGCAAAGGAGGGTTCGGAGTCGTGTTCCGGGCACAC
CACAGAACATGGAACCATGATGTAGCAGTCGCAATCGTGAACTCGAAGAAGATATCCTGGGAGGTGAAGG
CTATGGTTAATCTTCGTAATGAGAACGTTCTGCTCCTGCTGGGGGTCACTGAGGACCTCCAGTGGGACTT
CGTGTCCGGGCAGGCTCTGGTGACAAGATTCATGGAGAATGGCTCCCTCGCAGGGCTGCTGCAACCCGAG
TGCCCTCGGCCCTGGCCACTCCTCTGTCGCCTGCTGCAGGAAGTGGTGCTGGGGATGTGCTACCTACACA
GCTTGAACCCTCCGCTCCTGCACCGGGACCTCAAGCCCTCTAACATTCTGCTGGATCCAGAGCTCCACGC
CAAGCTAGCAGATTTTGGCCTGTCCACGTTTCAGGGAGGGTCCCAGTCAGGGTCAGGATCAGGATCAGGA
TCCAGGGACTCTGGGGGCACCCTAGCGTACTTGGACCCAGAGCTGTTATTTGATGTCAACCTGAAGGCTT
CTAAAGCGAGTGATGTCTACAGCTTTGGGATCCTCGTGTGGGCAGTGCTGGCTGGCAGAGAAGCTGAGTT
GGTAGACAAGACTTCACTAATCCGGGAAACAGTGTGTGACAGGCAGAGTCGTCCTCCACTGACAGAGCTG
CCTC
