[The description below was written by a language model from this plasmid's Addgene catalogue record.]
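Description:
HA-mRIPK3 K51A-Flag/cHA-pTRIPZ vector is a lentiviral mammalian expression plasmid built on the pTRIPZ backbone (GE Dharmacon; about 12.3 kb without insert). It is propagated in bacteria under ampicillin selection, and the record lists a recombination-tolerant strain of the kind commonly used to keep lentiviral repeat sequences stable. Transduced mammalian cells are selected with puromycin. No feature table accompanies the record, so the exact arrangement of viral elements, the origin of replication and the other backbone components is not documented here. The copy number is listed as unknown.

The payload is mouse Ripk3 (receptor-interacting protein kinase 3) carrying a K51A substitution, cloned between EcoRI and XhoI sites that both remain intact. Expression is driven by a promoter recorded as CMV/tet, that is, a tetracycline-responsive minimal CMV promoter. In pTRIPZ-type vectors this arrangement generally makes expression inducible with doxycycline, although the record does not describe the transactivator component. The protein carries an N-terminal HA tag supplied by the backbone and a C-terminal Flag tag encoded with the insert, allowing detection or immunoprecipitation from either end. The "cHA" in the vector name is not explained in the record.

The stated purpose is lentiviral expression of the mRIPK3 mutant. K51 is generally understood to be the conserved ATP-binding lysine of the RIPK3 kinase domain, so K51A is commonly used as a kinase-inactive variant, though the record does not state the functional consequence. Such a construct would typically be used to produce stable, regulated expression of the mutant for comparison with wild-type RIPK3 in studies of necroptosis signalling.
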