Addgene plasmid #73704: HA-mRIPK3 K51A-Flag/cHA-pTRIPZ vector
Purpose: lentiviral expression of mRIPK3 mutant
Depositing lab: Francis Chan. Depositing organization: University of Massachusetts, Worcester.
Backbone
  Vector backbone: pTRIPZ
  Backbone manufacturer: GE Dharmacon
  Backbone size w/o insert (bp): 12300
  Vector type: Mammalian Expression, Lentiviral
  Selectable markers: Puromycin
Growth in bacteria
  Bacterial resistance: Ampicillin, 100 μg/mL
  Growth temperature: 37°C
  Growth strain: NEB Stable
  Copy number: Unknown
Gene/Insert
  Gene/Insert name: RIPK3
  Species: M. musculus (mouse)
  Mutation: K51A
  Entrez Gene: Ripk3 (a.k.a. 2610528K09Rik, Rip3)
  Promoter: CMV/tet
  Tag / fusion protein: HA (N terminal on backbone); Flag (C terminal on insert)
  Cloning method: Restriction Enzyme; 5′ cloning site EcoRI (not destroyed); 3′ cloning site XhoI (not destroyed)
  Sequencing primers: 5′ acggtgggaggcctatataagc; 3′ tcgctgcgcccttcgtctgacg
Terms and licenses: Academic/Nonprofit Terms; Industry Terms: Not Available to Industry
How to cite: HA-mRIPK3 K51A-Flag/cHA-pTRIPZ vector was a gift from Francis Chan (Addgene plasmid # 73704 ; http://n2t.net/addgene:73704 ; RRID:Addgene_73704)
